Addgene plasmid #162368: pC0.316 ECK120017009
Purpose: Level 0 transcription terminator
Depositing lab: Alistair McCormick. Depositing organization: University of Edinburgh. Publication: Evaluation and Comparison of the Efficiency of Transcription Terminators in Different Cyanobacterial Species. Gale GAR, Wang B, McCormick AJ. Front Microbiol. 2021 Jan 15;11:624011. doi: 10.3389/fmicb.2020.624011. eCollection 2020. PubMed 33519785.
Backbone
  Vector backbone: pICH41276
Growth in bacteria
  Bacterial resistance: Spectinomycin, 50 μg/mL
  Growth temperature: 37°C
  Growth strain: DH5alpha
  Copy number: High Copy
Gene/Insert
  Gene/Insert name: ECK120017009
  Insert size (bp): 44
Terms and licenses: Academic/Nonprofit Terms; Industry Terms: Not Available to Industry
How to cite: pC0.316 ECK120017009 was a gift from Alistair McCormick (Addgene plasmid # 162368 ; http://n2t.net/addgene:162368 ; RRID:Addgene_162368)
