[The description below was written by a language model from this plasmid's Addgene catalogue record and pLannotate feature annotations shown in this document.]
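Description:
pC0.316 ECK120017009 is a small (about 2.3 kb) Level 0 part plasmid carrying a single transcription terminator, built in the pICH41276 backbone. In hierarchical modular cloning schemes, "Level 0" denotes the storage vectors that hold individual basic parts (promoters, coding sequences, terminators), which are later combined into transcription units and multigene constructs. The record does not give the assembly enzyme sites or overhangs. The insert, ECK120017009, is listed as only 44 bp. The automated annotation did not call it as a feature, so its position in the sequence is not marked in the feature table. The record also does not state the terminator's source organism or mechanism.

The rest of the plasmid is minimal bacterial housekeeping. A high-copy ColE1/pUC-type origin supports propagation in E. coli, and an aadA gene encoding an aminoglycoside adenylyltransferase confers spectinomycin (and streptomycin) resistance, matching the catalogued selection. The short annotated fragments of a gentamicin acetyltransferase gene and an integron-type integrase gene next to aadA are probably non-functional remnants carried along with the resistance cassette. The same likely applies to the small lacI fragment spanning the sequence origin, which may be left over from earlier cloning. A bla (AmpR) promoter lies upstream of aadA in the same orientation, separated from it by these fragments, and may drive expression of the marker.

The plasmid comes from a study comparing terminator efficiency across different cyanobacterial species. It serves as a reusable terminator part for building expression or reporter constructs, where it can be placed downstream of a gene to stop transcription and insulate neighbouring units.
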