Features (pLannotate 1.2.2; 6 found; start..end, strand, type, name):
    194..782     -  rep_origin     ori: high-copy-number ColE1/pMB1/pBR322/pUC origin of replication
    956..1744    -  CDS            aadA: S3AD_ECOLX - Experimental evidence at protein level: Swiss-Prot protein existence level 1. Mediates bacterial resistance to the antibiotics streptomycin and spectinomycin. From Escherichia coli.
   1751..1807    -  CDS            GmR (fragment): gentamycin acetyltransferase; aacC1; confers resistance to gentamycin
   1895..1975    +  CDS            int (fragment): INT2_ECOLX - Protein inferred from homology: Swiss-Prot protein existence level 3. Putative integrase believed to be involved in the insertion of antibiotic resistance genes into plasmids and transposons. From Escherichia coli.
   1966..2070    -  promoter       AmpR promoter: bla
   2259..11      -  CDS            lacI (fragment) (across the origin): lac repressor; lacI; The lac repressor binds to the lac operator to inhibit transcription in E. coli. This inhibition can be relieved by adding lactose or isopropyl-β-D-thiogalactopyranoside (IPTG).
>Addgene plasmid #162368 | pC0.316 ECK120017009 | addgene full sequence | sequence record 323938 | Addgene NGS Result
GTATTGGGCGCTCTTCCGCTTCCTCGCTCACTGACTCGCTGCGCTCGGTCGTTCGGCTGCGGCGAGCGGT
ATCAGCTCACTCAAAGGCGGTAATACGGTTATCCACAGAATCAGGGGATAACGCAGGAAAGAACATGTGA
GCAAAAGGCCAGCAAAAGGCCAGGAACCGTAAAAAGGCCGCGTTGCTGGCGTTTTTCCATAGGCTCCGCC
CCCCTGACGAGCATCACAAAAATCGACGCTCAAGTCAGAGGTGGCGAAACCCGACAGGACTATAAAGATA
CCAGGCGTTTCCCCCTGGAAGCTCCCTCGTGCGCTCTCCTGTTCCGACCCTGCCGCTTACCGGATACCTG
TCCGCCTTTCTCCCTTCGGGAAGCGTGGCGCTTTCTCATAGCTCACGCTGTAGGTATCTCAGTTCGGTGT
AGGTCGTTCGCTCCAAGCTGGGCTGTGTGCACGAACCCCCCGTTCAGCCCGACCGCTGCGCCTTATCCGG
TAACTATCGTCTTGAGTCCAACCCGGTAAGACACGACTTATCGCCACTGGCAGCAGCCACTGGTAACAGG
ATTAGCAGAGCGAGGTATGTAGGCGGTGCTACAGAGTTCTTGAAGTGGTGGCCTAACTACGGCTACACTA
GAAGAACAGTATTTGGTATCTGCGCTCTGCTGAAGCCAGTTACCTTCGGAAAAAGAGTTGGTAGCTCTTG
ATCCGGCAAACAAACCACCGCTGGTAGCGGTGGTTTTTTTGTTTGCAAGCAGCAGATTACGCGCAGAAAA
AAAGGATCTCAAGAAGATCCTTTGATCTTTTCTACGGGGTCTGACGCTCAGTGGAACGAAAACTCACGTT
AAGGGATTTTGGTCATGAGATTATCAAAAAGGATCTTCACCTAGATCCTTTTAAATTAAAAATGAAGTTT
TAAATCAATCTAAAGTATATATGAGTAAACTTGGTCTGACAGTTATTTGCCGACTACCTTGGTGATCTCG
CCTTTTACGTAATGGACAAATTCTTCCAACTGATCTGCGCGCGAGGCCAAGCGATCTTCTTCTTGTCCAA
GATAAGCCTGTCTAGCTTCAAGTATGACGGGCTGATACTGGGCCGGCAGGCGCTCCATTGCCCAGTCGGC
AGCGACATCCTTCGGCGCGATTTTGCCGGTTACTGCGCTGTACCAAATGCGGGACAACGTAAGCACTACA
TTTCGCTCATCGCCAGCCCAGTCGGGCGGCGAGTTCCATAGCGTTAAGGTTTCATTTAGCGCCTCAAATA
GATCCTGTTCAGGAACCGGATCAAAGAGTTCCTCCGCCGCTGGACCTACCAAGGCAACGCTATGTTCTCT
TGCTTTTGTCAGCAAGATAGCCAGATCAATGTCGATCGTGGCTGGCTCGAAGATACCTGCAAGAATGTCA
TTGCGCTGCCATTCTCCAAATTGCAGTTCGCGCTTAGCTGGATAACGCCACGGAATGATGTCGTCGTGCA
CAACAATGGTGACTTCTACAGCGCGGAGAATCTCGCTCTCTCCAGGGGAAGCCGAAGTTTCCAAAAGGTC
GTTGATCAAAGCTCGCCGCGTTGTTTCATCAAGCCTTACGGTCACCGTAACCAGCAAATCAATATCGCTG
TGTGGCTTCAGGCCGCCATCCACTGCGGAGCCGTACAAATGTACGGCCAGCAACGTCGGTTCGAGATGGC
GCTCGATGACGCCAACTACCTCTGATAGTTGAGTCGATACTTCGGCGATCACCGCTTCCCTCATGATGTT
TAACTTTGTTTTAGGGCGACTGCCCTGCTGCGTAACATCGTTGCTGCTCCATAACATCAAACATCGACCC
ACGGCGTAACGCGCTTGCTGCTTGGATGCCCGAGGCATAGACTGTACCCCAAAAAAAAACAGTCATAACA
AGCCATGAAAACCGCCACTGCGCCGTTACCACCGCTGCGTTCGGTCAAGGTTCTGGACCAGTTGCGTGAG
CGCATACTCTTCCTTTTTCAATATTATTGAAGCATTTATCAGGGTTATTGTCTCATGAGCGGATACATAT
TTGAATGTATTTAGAAAAATAAACAAATAGGGGTTCCGCGCACATTTCCCCGAAAAGTGCCACCTGACGT
CTAAGAAACCATTATTATCATGACATTAACCTATAAAAATAGGCGTATCACGAGGCCCTTTCGTCCACTG
AAGAGCCACTTCGTGGTCTCAAGCGAGTGAAAAGAAAAAAGGCCGCAGAGCGGCCTTTTTAGTTAGATCA
AGCTGAGACCACAGAGTGATTAATGAATCGGCCAACGCGCGGGGAGAGGCGGTTTGC
